Addgene plasmid #22506: pSicoR (Puro) NEMO shRNA2
Depositing lab: Tyler Jacks. Depositing organization: Massachusetts Institute of Technology. Publication: Requirement for NF-kappaB signalling in a mouse model of lung adenocarcinoma. Meylan E, Dooley AL, Feldser DM, Shen L, Turk E, Ouyang C, Jacks T. Nature. 2009 Nov 5;462(7269):104-7. doi: 10.1038/nature08462. Epub 2009 Oct 21. PubMed 19847165.
Backbone
  Vector backbone: pSicoR PGK puro
  Backbone manufacturer: Available at Addgene (#12084)
  Backbone size w/o insert (bp): 7700
  Vector type: Mammalian Expression, Lentiviral, RNAi, Cre/Lox
  Selectable markers: Puromycin
Growth in bacteria
  Bacterial resistance: Ampicillin, 100 μg/mL
  Growth temperature: 37°C
  Growth strain: Stbl3
  Copy number: High Copy
Gene/Insert
  Gene/Insert name: NEMO shRNA2 (alt name: NEMO)
  Species: M. musculus (mouse)
  Entrez Gene: Ikbkg (a.k.a. 1110037D23Rik, IKK[g], NEMO)
  Cloning method: Restriction Enzyme
  Sequencing primers: 5′ mU6-F
Terms and licenses: Academic/Nonprofit Terms; Industry Terms: Not Available to Industry
Depositor comments: Mouse NEMO shRNA2 in pSicoReverse (Puromycin) forward oligo: TGGACAAGGCCTCTGTGAAATTCAAGAGATTTCACAGAGGCCTTGTCCTTTTTTC reverse oligo : TCGAGAAAAAAGGACAAGGCCTCTGTGAAATCTCTTGAATTTCACAGAGGCCTTGTCCA
How to cite: pSicoR (Puro) NEMO shRNA2 was a gift from Tyler Jacks (Addgene plasmid # 22506 ; http://n2t.net/addgene:22506 ; RRID:Addgene_22506)
