[The description below was written by a language model from this plasmid's Addgene catalogue record.]
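Description:
pSicoR (Puro) NEMO shRNA2 is a lentiviral RNAi plasmid built on the pSicoR PGK puro backbone (about 7.7 kb without insert) and designed for stable but Cre-reversible knockdown of mouse NEMO, the product of the Ikbkg gene (IKKγ), a regulatory component of the IκB kinase complex required for canonical NF-κB activation. It is propagated in bacteria as a high-copy plasmid under ampicillin selection, with a recombination-deficient strain (Stbl3) recorded as the growth host, as is usual for vectors carrying lentiviral repeats. Transduced mammalian cells are selected with puromycin; the backbone name indicates that the puromycin resistance gene is driven by a PGK promoter.

The insert is a short hairpin cassette, the second of the depositor's NEMO-targeting designs, assembled from annealed oligonucleotides and introduced by restriction cloning. The listed sequencing primer lies in a mouse U6 promoter, consistent with Pol III transcription of the hairpin, which is processed into an siRNA against the Ikbkg transcript. In the pSicoR ("Sico Reverse") design, the shRNA is expressed constitutively after integration, and loxP sites allow Cre recombinase to excise the expression cassette, switching knockdown off; this fits the Cre/Lox classification, although no feature table is provided, so the exact positions of the loxP sites, LTRs and other viral elements cannot be confirmed from the record.

The construct was deposited in connection with a study of the requirement for NF-κB signalling in a mouse model of lung adenocarcinoma, and it is suited to depleting NEMO in mouse cells to test dependence on that pathway.
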