>Addgene plasmid #22506 | pSicoR (Puro) NEMO shRNA2 | addgene partial sequence | sequence record 28294 | 22506 with mU6-F
CNAAATTGTGTGTTTTGAGACTATAAATATCCCTTGGAGAAAAGCCTTGTTTGGACAAGGCCTCTGTGAA
ATTCAAGAGATTTCACAGAGGCCTTGTCCTTTTTTCTCGAGTACTAGGATCCATTAGGCGGCCGAATTCG
TCGACCTCGAAATTCTACCGGGTAGGGGAGGCGCTTTTCCCAAGGCAGTCTGGAGCATGCGCTTTAGCAG
CCCCGCTGGGCACTTGGCGCTACACAAGTGGCCTCTGGCCTCGCACACATTCCACATCCACCGGTAGGCG
CCAACCGGCTCCGTTCTTTGGTGGCCCCTTCGCGCCACCTTCTACTCCTCCCCTAGTCAGGAAGTTCCCC
CCCGCCCCGCAGCTCGCGTCGTGCAGGACGTGACAAATGGAAGTAGCACGTCTCACTAGTCTCGTGCAGA
TGGACAGCACCGCTGAGCAATGGAAGCGGGTAGGCCTTTGGGGCAGCGGCCAATAGCAGCTTTGCTCCTT
CGCTTTCTGGGCTCAGAGGCTGGGAAGGGGTGGGTCCGGGGGCGGGCTCAGGGGCGGGCTCAGGGGCGGG
GCGGGCGCCCGAAGGTCCTCCGGAGGCCCGGCATTCTGCACGCTTCAAAAGCGCACGTCTGCCGCGCTGT
TCTCCTCTTCCTCATCTCCGGGCCTTTCGACCTGCATCCATCTAGATCTCGATCGAGCAGCTTAAGCTTA
CCATGACCGAGTACAAGCCCACGGTGCGCCTCGCCACCCGCGA
